Addgene plasmid #220088: pNeonGreen-N1-Nir1-613-630
Purpose: N-terminal amphipathic helix of Nir1-LNS2 domain; loses ability to bind PA
Depositing lab: Gerry Hammond. Depositing organization: University of Pittsburgh (University, School of Medicine, and Cancer Institute). Publication: PILS-Nir1 is a sensitive phosphatidic acid biosensor that reveals mechanisms of lipid production. Weckerly CC, Rahn TA, Ehrlich M, Wills RC, Pemberton JG, Airola MV, Hammond GRV. J Cell Biol. 2025 Nov 3;224(11):e202405174. doi: 10.1083/jcb.202405174. Epub 2025 Sep 9. PubMed 40923975.
Backbone
  Vector backbone: pNeonGreen-N1
  Vector type: Mammalian Expression
  Selectable markers: Neomycin (select with G418)
Growth in bacteria
  Bacterial resistance: Kanamycin, 50 μg/mL
  Growth temperature: 37°C
  Growth strain: DH5alpha
  Copy number: High Copy
Gene/Insert
  Gene/Insert name: PITPNM3 (alt name: Nir1)
  Species: H. sapiens (human)
  Insert size (bp): 54
  Mutation: amino acids 613-630
  Entrez Gene: PITPNM3 (a.k.a. ACKR6, CORD5, NIR1, RDGBA3)
  Promoter: CMV
  Tag / fusion protein: GGSGG-NeonGreen (C terminal on backbone)
  Cloning method: Gibson Cloning
Terms and licenses: Academic/Nonprofit Terms; Industry Terms: Not Available to Industry
How to cite: pNeonGreen-N1-Nir1-613-630 was a gift from Gerry Hammond (Addgene plasmid # 220088 ; http://n2t.net/addgene:220088 ; RRID:Addgene_220088)
