[The description below was written by a language model from this plasmid's Addgene catalogue record and pLannotate feature annotations shown in this document.]
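Description:
pNeonGreen-N1-Nir1-613-630 is a 4.7 kb mammalian expression plasmid built on the pNeonGreen-N1 backbone, an N1-style vector in which an insert is placed upstream of, and in frame with, a fluorescent protein. It replicates in E. coli from a high-copy ColE1/pUC-type origin and also carries an f1 phage origin. A single NeoR/KanR (Tn5 aminoglycoside phosphotransferase) gene serves for both hosts. A bacterial bla-type promoter drives it for kanamycin selection, and an SV40 enhancer/early promoter with an HSV TK polyadenylation signal drives it for G418 selection of transfected mammalian cells. The short ble, bGH poly(A) and SV40 large T antigen fragments in the automated annotation appear to be partial matches to backbone sequence rather than functional elements.

The expression cassette uses the human CMV immediate-early enhancer and promoter and ends in an SV40 poly(A) signal. The insert is a 54 bp fragment of human PITPNM3 (Nir1) encoding amino acids 613–630, introduced by Gibson cloning and joined through a GGSGG linker to mNeonGreen at its C-terminus. The feature table does not annotate this short fragment separately. It presumably lies in the gap between the residual multiple cloning site and the mNeonGreen coding sequence.

According to the record, this peptide is the N-terminal amphipathic helix of the Nir1 LNS2 domain, and on its own it loses the ability to bind phosphatidic acid (PA). The plasmid comes from work developing a Nir1-based phosphatidic acid biosensor. It therefore fits use as a truncation or negative-control construct in live-cell imaging, to help define which parts of the LNS2 domain are needed for PA-dependent membrane localisation.
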