Features (pLannotate 1.2.2; 14 found; start..end, strand, type, name):
     61..364     +  enhancer       CMV enhancer: human cytomegalovirus immediate early enhancer
    365..568     +  promoter       CMV promoter: human cytomegalovirus (CMV) immediate early promoter
    591..610     +  misc_feature   MCS (fragment): multiple cloning site
    688..1398    +  CDS            mNeonGreen: bright monomeric yellow-green fluorescent protein derived from LanYFP (Shaner et al., 2013)
   1415..1498    +  CDS            large T antigen (fragment): large T antigen from SV40 (simian virus 40)
   1521..1642    +  polyA_signal   SV40 poly(A) signal: SV40 polyadenylation signal
   1676..2104    -  rep_origin     f1 ori (sequence partly withheld): f1 bacteriophage origin of replication; arrow indicates direction of (+) strand synthesis
   2131..2235    +  promoter       AmpR promoter: bla
   2237..2594    +  promoter       SV40 promoter: SV40 enhancer and early promoter
   2629..3423    +  CDS            NeoR/KanR: aminoglycoside phosphotransferase from Tn5; aph(3')-II (or nptII); confers resistance to neomycin, kanamycin, and G418 (Geneticin®)
   3444..3596    +  CDS            ble (fragment): BLE_KLEPN - Experimental evidence at protein level: Swiss-Prot protein existence level 1. Binding protein with a strong affinity to the bleomycin family of antibiotics. Binds to CL990; an antimitotic-antibiotic compound. From Klebsiella pneumoniae.
   3655..3702    +  polyA_signal   HSV TK poly(A) signal: herpes simplex virus thymidine kinase polyadenylation signal (Cole and Stacy, 1985)
   3793..3809    -  polyA_signal   bGH poly(A) signal (fragment): bovine growth hormone polyadenylation signal
   4031..4619    +  rep_origin     ori: high-copy-number ColE1/pMB1/pBR322/pUC origin of replication
>Addgene plasmid #220088 | pNeonGreen-N1-Nir1-613-630 | addgene full sequence | sequence record 434103 | Addgene NGS Result
TAGTTATTAATAGTAATCAATTACGGGGTCATTAGTTCATAGCCCATATATGGAGTTCCGCGTTACATAA
CTTACGGTAAATGGCCCGCCTGGCTGACCGCCCAACGACCCCCGCCCATTGACGTCAATAATGACGTATG
TTCCCATAGTAACGCCAATAGGGACTTTCCATTGACGTCAATGGGTGGAGTATTTACGGTAAACTGCCCA
CTTGGCAGTACATCAAGTGTATCATATGCCAAGTACGCCCCCTATTGACGTCAATGACGGTAAATGGCCC
GCCTGGCATTATGCCCAGTACATGACCTTATGGGACTTTCCTACTTGGCAGTACATCTACGTATTAGTCA
TCGCTATTACCATGGTGATGCGGTTTTGGCAGTACATCAATGGGCGTGGATAGCGGTTTGACTCACGGGG
ATTTCCAAGTCTCCACCCCATTGACGTCAATGGGAGTTTGTTTTGGCACCAAAATCAACGGGACTTTCCA
AAATGTCGTAACAACTCCGCCCCATTGACGCAAATGGGCGGTAGGCGTGTACGGTGGGAGGTCTATATAA
GCAGAGCTGGTTTAGTGAACCGTCAGATCCGCTAGCGCTACCGGACTCAGCCACCATGCCTGCTAACCCG
CGTGAAAAATGGCTGCGTAAACGTACCCAGGTTAAACTGCGTGGAGGCTCAGGAGGCATGGTGAGCAAGG
GCGAGGAGGATAACATGGCCTCTCTCCCAGCGACACATGAGTTACACATCTTTGGCTCCATCAACGGTGT
GGACTTTGACATGGTGGGTCAGGGCACCGGCAATCCAAATGATGGTTATGAGGAGTTAAACCTGAAGTCC
ACCAAGGGTGACCTCCAGTTCTCCCCCTGGATTCTGGTCCCTCATATCGGGTATGGCTTCCATCAGTACC
TGCCCTACCCTGACGGGATGTCGCCTTTCCAGGCCGCCATGGTAGATGGCTCCGGATACCAAGTCCATCG
CACAATGCAGTTTGAAGATGGTGCCTCCCTTACTGTTAACTACCGCTACACCTACGAGGGAAGCCACATC
AAAGGAGAGGCCCAGGTGAAGGGGACTGGTTTCCCTGCTGACGGTCCTGTGATGACCAACTCGCTGACCG
CTGCGGACTGGTGCAGGTCGAAGAAGACTTACCCCAACGACAAAACCATCATCAGTACCTTTAAGTGGAG
TTACACCACTGGAAATGGCAAGCGCTACCGGAGCACTGCGCGGACCACCTACACCTTTGCCAAGCCAATG
GCGGCTAACTATCTGAAGAACCAGCCGATGTACGTGTTCCGTAAGACGGAGCTCAAGCACTCCAAGACCG
AGCTCAACTTCAAGGAGTGGCAAAAGGCCTTTACCGATGTGATGGGCATGGACGAGCTGTACAAGTAAAG
CGGCCGCGACTCTAGATCATAATCAGCCATACCACATTTGTAGAGGTTTTACTTGCTTTAAAAAACCTCC
CACACCTCCCCCTGAACCTGAAACATAAAATGAATGCAATTGTTGTTGTTAACTTGTTTATTGCAGCTTA
TAATGGTTACAAATAAAGCAATAGCATCACAAATTTCACAAATAAAGCATTTTTTTCACTGCATTCTAGT
TGTGGTTTGTCCAAACTCATCAATGTATCTTAAGGCGTAAATTGTAAGCGTTAATATTTTGTTAAAATTC
GCGTTAAATTTTTGTTAAATCAGCTCATTTTTTAACCAATAGGCCGAAATCGGCAAAATCCCTTATAAAT
CAAAAGAATAGACCGAGATAGGGT
[37 nt withheld, positions 1775-1811]
AAAGAACGTGGACTCCAACGTCAAAGG
[49 nt withheld, positions 1839-1887]
T
[91 nt withheld, positions 1889-1979]
G
[124 nt withheld, positions 1981-2104]
CAGGTGGCACTTTTCGGGGAAATGTGCGCGGAACCCCTATTTGTTTATTTTTCTAAATACATTCAAATAT
GTATCCGCTCATGAGACAATAACCCTGATAAATGCTTCAATAATATTGAAAAAGGAAGAGTCCTGAGGCG
GAAAGAACCAGCTGTGGAATGTGTGTCAGTTAGGGTGTGGAAAGTCCCCAGGCTCCCCAGCAGGCAGAAG
TATGCAAAGCATGCATCTCAATTAGTCAGCAACCAGGTGTGGAAAGTCCCCAGGCTCCCCAGCAGGCAGA
AGTATGCAAAGCATGCATCTCAATTAGTCAGCAACCATAGTCCCGCCCCTAACTCCGCCCATCCCGCCCC
TAACTCCGCCCAGTTCCGCCCATTCTCCGCCCCATGGCTGACTAATTTTTTTTATTTATGCAGAGGCCGA
GGCCGCCTCGGCCTCTGAGCTATTCCAGAAGTAGTGAGGAGGCTTTTTTGGAGGCCTAGGCTTTTGCAAA
GATCGATCAAGAGACAGGATGAGGATCGTTTCGCATGATTGAACAAGATGGATTGCACGCAGGTTCTCCG
GCCGCTTGGGTGGAGAGGCTATTCGGCTATGACTGGGCACAACAGACAATCGGCTGCTCTGATGCCGCCG
TGTTCCGGCTGTCAGCGCAGGGGCGCCCGGTTCTTTTTGTCAAGACCGACCTGTCCGGTGCCCTGAATGA
ACTGCAAGACGAGGCAGCGCGGCTATCGTGGCTGGCCACGACGGGCGTTCCTTGCGCAGCTGTGCTCGAC
GTTGTCACTGAAGCGGGAAGGGACTGGCTGCTATTGGGCGAAGTGCCGGGGCAGGATCTCCTGTCATCTC
ACCTTGCTCCTGCCGAGAAAGTATCCATCATGGCTGATGCAATGCGGCGGCTGCATACGCTTGATCCGGC
TACCTGCCCATTCGACCACCAAGCGAAACATCGCATCGAGCGAGCACGTACTCGGATGGAAGCCGGTCTT
GTCGATCAGGATGATCTGGACGAAGAGCATCAGGGGCTCGCGCCAGCCGAACTGTTCGCCAGGCTCAAGG
CGAGCATGCCCGACGGCGAGGATCTCGTCGTGACCCATGGCGATGCCTGCTTGCCGAATATCATGGTGGA
AAATGGCCGCTTTTCTGGATTCATCGACTGTGGCCGGCTGGGTGTGGCGGACCGCTATCAGGACATAGCG
TTGGCTACCCGTGATATTGCTGAAGAGCTTGGCGGCGAATGGGCTGACCGCTTCCTCGTGCTTTACGGTA
TCGCCGCTCCCGATTCGCAGCGCATCGCCTTCTATCGCCTTCTTGACGAGTTCTTCTGAGCGGGACTCTG
GGGTTCGAAATGACCGACCAAGCGACGCCCAACCTGCCATCACGAGATTTCGATTCCACCGCCGCCTTCT
ATGAAAGGTTGGGCTTCGGAATCGTTTTCCGGGACGCCGGCTGGATGATCCTCCAGCGCGGGGATCTCAT
GCTGGAGTTCTTCGCCCACCCTAGGGGGAGGCTAACTGAAACACGGAAGGAGACAATACCGGAAGGAACC
CGCGCTATGACGGCAATAAAAAGACAGAATAAAACGCACGGTGTTGGGTCGTTTGTTCATAAACGCGGGG
TTCGGTCCCAGGGCTGGCACTCTGTCGATACCCCACCGAGACCCCATTGGGGCCAATACGCCCGCGTTTC
TTCCTTTTCCCCACCCCACCCCCCAAGTTCGGGTGAAGGCCCAGGGCTCGCAGCCAACGTCGGGGCGGCA
GGCCCTGCCATAGCCTCAGGTTACTCATATATACTTTAGATTGATTTAAAACTTCATTTTTAATTTAAAA
GGATCTAGGTGAAGATCCTTTTTGATAATCTCATGACCAAAATCCCTTAACGTGAGTTTTCGTTCCACTG
AGCGTCAGACCCCGTAGAAAAGATCAAAGGATCTTCTTGAGATCCTTTTTTTCTGCGCGTAATCTGCTGC
TTGCAAACAAAAAAACCACCGCTACCAGCGGTGGTTTGTTTGCCGGATCAAGAGCTACCAACTCTTTTTC
CGAAGGTAACTGGCTTCAGCAGAGCGCAGATACCAAATACTGTTCTTCTAGTGTAGCCGTAGTTAGGCCA
CCACTTCAAGAACTCTGTAGCACCGCCTACATACCTCGCTCTGCTAATCCTGTTACCAGTGGCTGCTGCC
AGTGGCGATAAGTCGTGTCTTACCGGGTTGGACTCAAGACGATAGTTACCGGATAAGGCGCAGCGGTCGG
GCTGAACGGGGGGTTCGTGCACACAGCCCAGCTTGGAGCGAACGACCTACACCGAACTGAGATACCTACA
GCGTGAGCTATGAGAAAGCGCCACGCTTCCCGAAGGGAGAAAGGCGGACAGGTATCCGGTAAGCGGCAGG
GTCGGAACAGGAGAGCGCACGAGGGAGCTTCCAGGGGGAAACGCCTGGTATCTTTATAGTCCTGTCGGGT
TTCGCCACCTCTGACTTGAGCGTCGATTTTTGTGATGCTCGTCAGGGGGGCGGAGCCTATGGAAAAACGC
CAGCAACGCGGCCTTTTTACGGTTCCTGGCCTTTTGCTGGCCTTTTGCTCACATGTTCTTTCCTGCGTTA
TCCCCTGATTCTGTGGATAACCGTATTACCGCCATGCAT
